>Addgene plasmid #48400 | pFUSB4_AGAA | depositor full sequence | sequence record 70100 | Full Sequence
ATGTTTTCCCAGTCACGACGTTGTAAAACGACGGCCAGTCTTAAGCGTCTCATGGCCTGACCCCGGACCA
AGTGGTGGCCTATCGCCAGCAACATTGGCGGCAAGCAAGCGCTCGAAACGGTGCAGCGGCTGTTGCCGGT
GCTGTGCCAGGACCATGGCCTGACCCCGGACCAAGTGGTGGCTATCGCCAGCAACAATGGCGGCAAGCAA
GCGCTCGAAACGGTGCAGCGGCTGTTGCCGGTGCTGTGCCAGGACCATGGCCTGACCCCGGACCAAGTGG
TGGCTATCGCCAGCAACATTGGCGGCAAGCAAGCGCTCGAAACGGTGCAGCGGCTGTTGCCGGTGCTGTG
CCAGGACCATGGCCTGACCCCGGACCAAGTGGTGGCTATCGCCAGCAACATTGGCGGCAAGCAAGCGCTC
GAAACGGTGCAGCGGCTGTTGCCGGTGCTGTGCCAGGACCATGGCCTGACCCCGGACCAAGTGGTGGCTA
TCGAGACGTCTAGACCAGCCAGGACAGAAATGCCTCGACTTCGCTGCTACCCAAGGTTGCCGGGTGACGC
ACACCGTGGAAACGGATGAAGGCACGAACCCAGTGGACATAAGCCTGTTCGGTTCGTAAGCTGTAATGCA
AGTAGCGTATGCGCTCACGCAACTGGTCCAGAACCTTGACCGAACGCAGCGGTGGTAACGGCGCAGTGGC
GGTTTTCATGGCTTGTTATGACTGTTTTTTTGGGGTACAGTCTATGCCTCGGGCATCCAAGCAGCAAGCG
CGTTACGCCGTGGGTCGATGTTTGATGTTATGGAGCAGCAACGATGTTACGCAGCAGGGCAGTCGCCCTA
AAACAAAGTTAAACATTATGAGGGAAGCGGTGATCGCCGAAGTATCGACTCAACTATCAGAGGTAGTTGG
CGTCATCGAGCGCCATCTCGAACCGACGTTGCTGGCCGTACATTTGTACGGCTCCGCAGTGGATGGCGGC
CTGAAGCCACACAGTGATATTGATTTGCTGGTTACGGTGACCGTAAGGCTTGATGAAACAACGCGGCGAG
CTTTGATCAACGACCTTTTGGAAACTTCGGCTTCCCCTGGAGAGAGCGAGATTCTCCGCGCTGTAGAAGT
CACCATTGTTGTGCACGACGACATCATTCCGTGGCGTTATCCAGCTAAGCGCGAACTGCAATTTGGAGAA
TGGCAGCGCAATGACATTCTTGCAGGTATCTTCGAGCCAGCCACGATCGACATTGATCTGGCTATCTTGC
TGACAAAAGCAAGAGAACATAGCGTTGCCTTGGTAGGTCCAGCGGCGGAGGAACTCTTTGATCCGGTTCC
TGAACAGGATCTATTTGAGGCGCTAAATGAAACCTTAACGCTATGGAACTCGCCGCCCGACTGGGCTGGC
GATGAGCGAAATGTAGTGCTTACGTTGTCCCGCATTTGGTACAGCGCAGTAACCGGCAAAATCGCGCCGA
AGGATGTCGCTGCCGACTGGGCAATGGAGCGCCTGCCGGCCCAGTATCAGCCCGTCATACTTGAAGCTAG
ACAGGCTTATCTTGGACAAGAAGAAGATCGCTTGGCCTCGCGCGCAGATCAGTTGGAAGAATTTGTCCAC
TACGTGAAAGGCGAGATCACCAAGGTAGTCGGCAAATAACCCTCGAGCCACCCATGACCAAAATCCCTTA
ACGTGAGTTACGCGTCGTTCCACTGAGCGTCAGACCCCGTAGAAAAGATCAAAGGATCTTCTTGAGATCC
TTTTTTTCTGCGCGTAATCTGCTGCTTGCAAACAAAAAAACCACCGCTACCAGCGGTGGTTTGTTTGCCG
GATCAAGAGCTACCAACTCTTTTTCCGAAGGTAACTGGCTTCAGCAGAGCGCAGATACCAAATACTGTCC
TTCTAGTGTAGCCGTAGTTAGGCCACCACTTCAAGAACTCTGTAGCACCGCCTACATACCTCGCTCTGCT
AATCCTGTTACCAGTGGCTGCTGCCAGTGGCGATAAGTCGTGTCTTACCGGGTTGGACTCAAGACGATAG
TTACCGGATAAGGCGCAGCGGTCGGGCTGAACGGGGGGTTCGTGCACACAGCCCAGCTTGGAGCGAACGA
CCTACACCGAACTGAGATACCTACAGCGTGAGCATTGAGAAAGCGCCACGCTTCCCGAAGGGAGAAAGGC
GGACAGGTATCCGGTAAGCGGCAGGGTCGGAACAGGAGAGCGCACGAGGGAGCTTCCAGGGGGAAACGCC
TGGTATCTTTATAGTCCTGTCGGGTTTCGCCACCTCTGACTTGAGCGTCGATTTTTGTGATGCTCGTCAG
GGGGGCGGAGCCTATGGAAAAACGCCAGCAACGCGGCCTTTTTACGGTTCCTGGCCTTTTGCTGGCCTTT
TGCTCACATGTTCTTTCCTGCGTTATCCCCTGATTCTGTGGATAACCGTATTACCGCCTTTGAGTGAGCT
GATACCGCTCGCCGCAGCCGAACGACCGAGCGCAGCGAGTCAGTGAGCGAGGAAGCGGAAGAGCGCCCAA
TACGCAAACCGCCTCTCCCCGCGCGTTGGCCGATTCATTAATGCAGCTGGCACGACAGGTTTCCCGACTG
GAAAGCGGGCAGTGAGCGCAACGCAATTAATACGCGTACCGCTAGCCAGGAAGAGTTTGTAGAAACGCAA
AAAGGCCATCCGTCAGGATGGCCTTCTGCTTAGTTTGATGCCTGGCAGTTTATGGCGGGCGTCCTGCCCG
CCACCCTCCGGGCCGTTGCTTCACAACGTTCAAATCCGCTCCCGGCGGATTTGTCCTACTCAGGAGAGCG
TTCACCGACAAACAACAGATAAAACGAAAGGCCCAGTCTTCCGACTGAGCCTTTCGTTTTATTTGATGCC
TGGCAGTTCCCTACTCTCGCGTTAACGCTAGCATGG
Features (pLannotate 1.2.2; 8 found; start..end, strand, type, name):
      3..39      -  CDS            lacZα (fragment): LacZα fragment of β-galactosidase; lacZ fragment
    596..619     +  promoter       Pc promoter (fragment): intI1 (promoter lies within the coding sequence); class 1 integron promoter
    795..851     +  CDS            GmR (fragment): gentamycin acetyltransferase; aacC1; confers resistance to gentamycin
    858..1649    +  CDS            SmR: aminoglycoside adenylyltransferase (Murphy, 1985); aadA; confers resistance to spectinomycin and streptomycin
   1742..2330    +  rep_origin     ori: high-copy-number ColE1/pMB1/pBR322/pUC origin of replication
   2513..2605    +  CDS            lacI (fragment): lac repressor; lacI; The lac repressor binds to the lac operator to inhibit transcription in E. coli. This inhibition can be relieved by adding lactose or isopropyl-β-D-thiogalactopyranoside (IPTG).
   2660..2687    -  terminator     rrnB T2 terminator: transcription terminator T2 from the E. coli rrnB gene
   2819..2862    +  terminator     rrnB T1 terminator: Escherichia coli rrnB; transcription terminator T1 from the E. coli rrnB gene
