[The description below was written by a language model from this plasmid's Addgene catalogue record and pLannotate feature annotations shown in this document.]
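Description:
pFUSB4_AGAA is a small (about 2.9 kb) intermediate array plasmid for Golden Gate assembly of TALENs, built on the pFUS_B4 backbone. It carries a pre-assembled block of four synthetic TAL effector repeats with the repeat-variable diresidues NI NN NI NI. Under the standard RVD code, this block corresponds to the DNA sequence A-G-A-A given in the plasmid's name. The depositor notes that the plasmid was itself made by Golden Gate cloning. It belongs to a set associated with a simplified 15-RVD GoldyTALEN design, in which ready-made multi-repeat modules reduce the number of pieces that must be joined to build a full-length TALE array. The catalogue lists the vector type as mammalian expression and TALEN, but the annotated features include no eukaryotic promoter, nuclease domain or polyadenylation signal. The plasmid therefore appears to serve as a repeat donor, with its array meant to be transferred into a final TALEN expression backbone rather than expressed directly.

Propagation in E. coli relies on a high-copy ColE1/pUC-type origin. Selection uses spectinomycin through an aadA (SmR) aminoglycoside adenylyltransferase gene. Upstream of aadA lie a fragment of the class 1 integron Pc promoter and a short remnant of a gentamicin acetyltransferase gene, which probably reflect the integron origin of the resistance cassette. The other annotations are small lacZα and lacI fragments and the rrnB T1 and T2 transcription terminators. The lacZα remnant is consistent with a blue/white screening cassette having been replaced when the repeats were inserted, although the record does not say so. The automated feature table does not annotate the TAL repeat array itself, which presumably lies in the unannotated region.
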