Addgene plasmid #48400: pFUSB4_AGAA
Depositing lab: Stephen Ekker. Depositing organization: Mayo Foundation for Medical Education and Research. Publication: High Efficiency In Vivo Genome Engineering with a Simplified 15-RVD GoldyTALEN Design. Ma AC, Lee HB, Clark KJ, Ekker SC. PLoS One. 2013 May 29;8(5):e65259. doi: 10.1371/journal.pone.0065259. Print 2013. PubMed 23734242.
Backbone
  Vector backbone: pFUS_B4
  Vector type: Mammalian Expression, TALEN
Growth in bacteria
  Bacterial resistance: Spectinomycin, 50 μg/mL
  Growth temperature: 37°C
  Growth strain: Top10
  Copy number: Unknown
Gene/Insert
  Gene/Insert name: RVD sequence: NI NN NI NI
  Species: Synthetic
  Cloning method: Unknown
  Sequencing primers: 5′ ttgatgcctggcagttccct; 3′ cgaaccgaacaggcttatgt
Terms and licenses: Academic/Nonprofit Terms; Industry Terms: Not Available to Industry
Depositor comments: Plasmid was created using Golden Gate cloning.
How to cite: pFUSB4_AGAA was a gift from Stephen Ekker (Addgene plasmid # 48400 ; http://n2t.net/addgene:48400 ; RRID:Addgene_48400)
