>Addgene plasmid #48400 | pFUSB4_AGAA | addgene partial sequence | sequence record 70652 | pCR8_F1 5'-ttgatgcctggcagttccct-3'
TGTAAAACGACGGCCAGTCTTAAGCGTCTCATGGCCTGACCCCGGACCAAGTGGTGGCTATCGCCAGCAA
CATTGGCGGCAAGCAAGCGCTCGAAACGGTGCAGCGGCTGTTGCCGGTGCTGTGCCAGGACCATGGCCTG
ACCCCGGACCAAGTGGTGGCTATCGCCAGCAACAATGGCGGCAAGCAAGCGCTCGAAACGGTGCAGCGGC
TGTTGCCGGTGCTGTGCCAGGACCATGGCCTGACCCCGGACCAAGTGGTGGCTATCGCCAGCAACATTGG
CGGCAAGCAAGCGCTCGAAACGGTGCAGCGGCTGTTGCCGGTGCTGTGCCAGGACCATGGCCTGACCCCG
GACCAAGTGGTGGCTATCGCCAGCAACATTGGCGGCAAGCAAGCGCTCGAAACGGTGCAGCGGCTGTTGC
CGGTGCTGTGCCAGGACCATGGCCTGACCCCGGACCAAGTGGTGGCTATCGAGACGTCTAGACCAGCCAG
GACAGAAATGCCTCGACTTCGCTGCTACCCAAGGTTGCCGGGTGACGCACACCGTGGAAACGGATGAAGG
CACGAACCCAGTGGACATAAGCCTGTTCGGTTCGTAAGCTGTAATGCAAGTAGCGTATGCGCTCACGCAA
CTGGTCCAGAACCTTGACCGAACGCAGCGGTGGTAACGGCGCAGTGGCGGTTTTCATGGCTTGTTATGAC
TGTTTTTTTGGGGTACAGTCTATGCCTCGGGCATCCAAGCAGCAAGCGCGTTACGCCGTGGGTCGATGTT
TGATGTTATGGAGCAGCAACGATGTTACGCAGCAGGGCAGTCGCCCTAAAACAAAGTTAAACATTATGAG
GGAAGCGGTGATCGCCGAAGTATCGACTCAACTATCAGA
